>Addgene plasmid #225299 | pXD80ENSF4-Elen0511-(–)-Eldh1-Accs(ElA2) | addgene full sequence | sequence record 472363 | Addgene NGS Result
GGCGGGCTGGCCGGCCTTCTAAAACAATTCATCCAGTAAAATATAATATTTTATTTTCTCCCAATCAGGC
TTGATCCCCAGTAAGTCAAAAAATAGCTCGACATACTGTTCTTCCCCGATATCCTCCCTGATCGACCGGA
CGCAGAAGGCAATGTCATACCACTTGTCCGCCCTGCCGCTTCTCCCAAGATCAATAAAGCCACTTACTTT
GCCATCTTTCACAAAGATGTTGCTGTCTCCCAGGTCGCCGTGGGAAAAGACAAGTTCCTCTTCGGGCTTT
TCCGTCTTTAAAAAATCATACAGCTCGCGCGGATCTTTAAATGGAGTGTCTTCTTCCCAGTTTTCGCAAT
CCACATCGGCCAGATCGTTATTCAGTAAGTAATCCAATTCGGCTAAGCGGCTGTCTAAGCTATTCGTATA
GGGACAATCCGATATGTCGATGGAGTGAAAGAGCCTGATGCACTCCGCATACAGCTCGATAATCTTTTCA
GGGCTTTGTTCATCTTCATACTCTTCCGAGCAAAGGACGCCATCGGCCTCACTCATGAGCAGATTGCTCC
AGCCATCATGCCGTTCAAAGTGCAGGACCTTTGGAACAGGCAGCTTTCCTTCCAGCCATAGCATCATGTC
CTTTTCCCGTTCCACATCATAGGTGGTCCCTTTATACCGGCTGTCCGTCATTTTTAAATATAGGTTTTCA
TTTTCTCCCACCAGCTTATATACCTTAGCAGGAGACATTCCTTCCGTATCTTTTACGCAGCGGTATTTTT
CGATCAGTTTTTTCAATTCCGGTGATATTCTCATTTTAGCCATGATGTTTAACTTTGTTTTAGGGCGACT
GCCCTGCTGCGTAACATCGTTGCTGCTCCATAACATCAAACATCGACCCACGGCGTAACGCGCTTGCTGC
TTGGATGCCCGAGGCATAGACTGTACCCCAAAAAAACAGTCATAACAAGCCATGAAAACCGCCACTGCGC
CGTTACCACCGCTGCGTTCGGTCAAGGTTCTGGACCAGTTGCGTGAGCGCATACGCTACTTGCATTACAG
CTTACGAACCGAACAGGCTTATGTCCACTGGGTTCGTGCCTTCATCCGTTTCCACGGTGTGCGTCACCCG
GCAACCTTGGGCAGCAGCGAAGTCGAGGCATTTCTGTCCTGGCTGGCGAACGAGCGCAAGGTTTCGGTCT
CCACGCATTCGAAACCGGTATCCCGCCGCCGCCGCCGGATACCGGTTTCGAATTGAGATTGCCACCTGAC
GTCTAAGAAACCATTATTATCATGACATTAACCTATAAAAATAGGCGTATCACGAGGCCCTTTCGTCTTC
AAGGCGAAAAAACCCCGCCGAAGCGGGGTTTTTTGCGAAATATAATGACCCTCTTGATAACCCAAGAGGG
CATTTTTTAGGAACGGTTATTTGATTATTAATCCGGCGGCAACTGAAACGATTCGGATCCTGTATTACTA
TTCTGAATTCGCGGCCGCTTCTAGATTCAGGCTTTTTCGTCTCGGCGGTGGCGCATGATGATTTCGCGTG
ATTCATCAAGTGCTTCAATGAGCGGCTTGAGGCGTTCTTCGTTTTCCTGCTTGTAGATGCAGTAGATGAT
GAAATGCGCATCCTCGTCCGAAATGGGGATGCTTACGGTTTGGTTTACATCTTCGAGAAATTTGAGTTGC
CGAAGATTCTTCTGCAAGATGAGCACGCCGCCGTCAGGAGAGGTAGTCGCATAGCTTGTCACGGCACGCC
CTAGTTTGGGACGTTTTTTTGGCTCGAATCCGTGTTCGTGGCATATCTGCTCGATCCGTCTCCATCCCGA
AACGGAGTATTCATCGATGAACTGGATAAACGTCTCGTCAGCTAGTTCGTCTATGCTGATTTCCGAGCGA
TCAGCAAGTGGATGGTCGCGATCAACGACGGCAACAAATGGCGTTTGAACAAGCGGGCGGAAAACCAGCC
CTCGCTCTTCGAGCGCATGAGCCTCGTCGTACGCGAACACCATATCCACCTCGTCTCGATCCAACTGATC
GAACAGAGGTCGATCCTGATGGTGCTCAAACAGAATGGGTACATGGTGCTGGTCATTGAGCAGCACGGTG
GACAGCGAGATGATGCTCGACACCGTGTTGTCGTAGAGTATCCCGTCTACCCGGATGGGCCGTTCTTTCA
CGACCGTGGCTATGGCTGCTTGGGCCCTGTCGTATGCATCGACCATCTCCATCGCGCATCCGAACAGAAT
ACGTCCTGCTTCGCTCAGTTGCACGGTTCTTCGGTCGCGGATGAATAACTCGGCGTCGAACTCGCGTTCC
AACGCAACGATATGCTTGCTCAGCGCAGGCTGGGTCATATGCAGCTTCTCAGCTGCTTCGGTGTAGTTGA
GGCAGCGCGCCAAAACGATGAACTCGCGATAGAAGTCGATGTTCATAGGATCCCCTTCCGCCCGTTAGAG
CGTTCCCCGCTTCATGGTATCACGTCGACGGCGTCCGCGCGTTTCCGGATTGTCTGTGGTAGAAAACGGA
ATAACGATATGCACCTTCATCTCGGTTGGCCTGCGACGTTCGTTTTCATTATTTCCATATGCTTTGGCTG
CTCGCCATACTCAGGTTTAAGGAAAGCCTTGAGAGAAGGAGGGTGTATGGGGAAGACGACCGTGACAAGG
CGCGCGTTCGCTCAGCTTGCCGCCGCGACAGGCGCAATAGCCGCTATGGGTGTTGGAACTCGTCCTGCGG
TGGCGCTTACCGATGGCAATTCGGGGACGGCGGGCGAGCGGGGGATCAAGAAGATACGCTCGTGCTGCCG
CGGCTGCGGAAAGGTCGAATGCGGTGTGTGGGTGTACATCCAAGATGGCAAAGTGGTTCGAACCGAAGGT
GACGAAACCTGCTTCAACACTATGGGCAATCATTGCAGCAAGGGGCAAGCGTCCATTCAGGCTGCATATC
ATCCTGATCGTATCAAGTTCCCAATGAAGCGCACGAACCCGAAGGGCAGCGAAGATCCAGGTTGGGTGAG
GATCAGCTGGGACGAGGCCTACCGGACCATTGCGGACAATATTATGCAGTTGCGTGAGAAGTACGGTCCT
GAAAGCTTGTTCACGTGGTGCGGTACGGGCCGACAGTGGTGCATGCAGTCCGATGCTGGCATGGCGCTTG
AGCTGTTCGGTACGCCGAACATCATCGCGGCGTACCAAGTGTGCAAGGGTCCGCGCCATTTTTCGTCGCG
TCTCGACAACGTTCAGGCGTGGTCTTGGAGTGAGGTGATAAACCATTCGACGAAATACGTCCAATGGGCT
ACCGATCCCTCCGTTTCGAATTACGACGATTCGTCTCGTTTGGTAATTGATGTGGCGCGCGAAGCTGAGG
CTTTTATCGTGGTTGACCCTCGCCTGTCGAATCTTGGCCGCACTGCGAAGTATTGGTTAAACTTGCGACC
TGGCACCGATAATGCCATGGCGCTAGGATGGTGCCATATCATATTGAAGCACGATCTGGTGGATTGGCAG
TTCGTGAAACGCTGGTCCAATGCCTCGTTCATCGTCGTGCCCGATATGGACCCTTCGGGCTACACCGAGG
CGGTTCAAAACACGAAAAGCCCCTACGAATATCGTACGCGTTTGCTGACCGAAGCCGACATAGATCCTTC
TATGGTTGACTGGGAGATTGAAGGCGAGGGGAATCCAAAACGTTATCTTGTGTACGATCAGATCAATCGG
CGCTGGACATATTGGCAAGCCGATCCCGAAGACGCGCATTGGGAAGGCGAGACCTGGACAAAACAAACCT
CTGGATTCACGCAAGACGTTTCGCGTCTTCGCGACGACGAATCGAAGGTGGCTGGCTGGATCGCGGATCT
GTCGGAATTCGATCCGCGTATCGATCCGGCGCTCACCGGGGAATTCGAAGTAAGGCTTAAGGACGGAAGT
ACGCATATCGGCCGTCCTGCATGGGATTTGTGGGCTGAGTACCTGCAACAATTCACTCCCGAACGAGTGT
CGGAGATCACGGGCGTGGATGCCCAGCTTATCGAAGACGCCGTGGTTGAATGGGCAACGCGCGATGACCC
GCGCATACCCAACGGCGGTATAAATTACGGTCTGGGCGTGGAGCATGCGGGCAACTCAACGCAGAATTGC
AGGGCCATTATGGCGGCTTGCGCAATGGTAGGCGCCATCGACACGCCGGGCGGCCAGCGCGGTGCGACGA
ACGGATGGACCGAACAGTCGGGTCCGTGCGCCATGCTTCCGTCGATGGCGGCATTCGCGTTCATGCCCAC
GCCCGACTTGTCGCTCAAGATGGCCGGAAATGAGAAGATGCCGCTTCTATACTGGTACGGTGTGTGGTGC
GATGCCAATGCCGCCATGGAATGCGCGCACAAGGAGCCGGATGCGCCCTATGAGATTCATGGTGGCATGA
TCGGCTCGGGCGACCATATGAACATGGGCAACGCAACGTACAATTGGGAAGCGCTCAACATGCTCGACTT
TCTGTTCGAGGCGAATCTGTGGCATTCCCCTACTTCAGGTGCGGCCGACATCCTCCTTCCGGTCTGCCAT
TGGACCGAGATCAACGCGTATCGCATTGCCCAAGGGGCATCCGGTGGGTTTGGCCTATGCGTGAAAGCTG
TTGATCCTCCTGGCGAATGCAAAAGCGATCCGTTGTACTTCATGGAGCTGTCGAAGTATTTCGGCGTCCC
AGCGTTTGACGGCGACGATCCGTGGCTCGAGAACAAACCTGATGCCGATCTCGAAATCGAAAACCTCACG
ATTCAGTGCTGTGTCCAAGGATGCGCGCCATACAACAATTGGAACGAGTTGGAGGCTGCATTCCAAGAGC
ACGGTTGGTGGAACATGAAACGCGAGATCCCGGAAGACTGGGGCACGTACCGTCGATACGAGGTGGGGCA
GGCGTATCGGTTGGCTCCCCATCAGCAACCGGCTCAGCTGAACATCAATAAACCGGGGTTCCCCACACCT
ACGATGAAACATGAGTTTTGGTGCACTTCCATCGAATCGTTCTTCCCGGAGGGGGCGGATGGCCCTGAGC
TTGCACCCGGGTTCACTTCCGAAGCGCTGCCTTATTATGCAGAGCCCGCACACGGCCCTGTGGTCGATGC
GGAAACGTACAAGGAGTATCCCATTACCTGCATCACTGGACGACGCATACCGGTGTACTTCCACTCCGAG
CACCGACAGCTGCCCTGGTGTCGCGAGCTTTGGCCGGTGCCTCGCATGGAGATCAATCCCGATACGGCTG
CTGAACTTGGACTCGAACAAGGAGATTGGGCCTGGATCGAGAGCCCTTGGGGCAAGGTGCGACAGACGGT
CGATCTCTATTACGGCATTAAGCCGAACATGATCAACGCCGAGCATCAATGGTGGTATCCGGAGTTGGCT
CAAGCGGACAAAGGATATGAGTTGTCATGCATCAATTGCATTACCGATCGGAAGACTCAGGATAAATACA
ATGGATCGTCGAATGTGCGCACCTATCCAGTGAAGGTGTACAAAGCCACGCCTGAGAATTCCCCCTTTGG
GAATCCTATCCCTTGCGGAAACGATGGGACTGAGATCATTCATGACTCTTCTGATCCTCGCCTCAAGCTA
TGGGAAATCGGCGCTGCTGGCATCCATCCGGATCACTTCGAGTAGGAGAGGGGGAATTATGACGCAGTAC
GCTATCGTCACCGATCTCGATCGTTGCGTAGGTTGTCTTGCCTGTTCGGTTGCCTGCAAGGTAGTCAACG
GCGTTCCGACGGGCTCGTTTTGGAACAAGACATTGCGCATTGGCCCGAATCCTCGAGAAGGCGGCAGTGG
GCAATGGCCCGATGTGGAGCTGTATTTTCTCAATGTGCAGTGCCAGCACTGCGAGAACCCCGAATGCGTG
AAGGTGTGCCCGACGGGCGCCTCGCACAAGACCGAGGACGGCACCGTGCAGATCGACAAGTCGAAGTGCA
TCGGCTGCCAGTTCTGCGCGATGTCGTGCCCGTACGGGGTGCGCTACCTCAACGAGGAGGAGCGCGTCGT
GGAGAAGTGCACCTTGTGCGAGCAGAAGATCGCTCAGGGCGAACTTCCTCAGTGCGTGAGTCAATGCTGC
GGTATGGCACGCTGGTTCGGCGATGCGGACGAAGGTATCGAAGGTTTCGTCGGGCCTCGCGGCGAGATAC
TGGGCGAGTATATATCGCCATTCTCGGATGATCAGGTGTATAGCCTGCCGGATGTGGGCAATAAGCCGTC
GCTCAGGTACATCTTGCGCGATATGAAATGGCAAGGAGGCGGTGAATGATGGAACTGCAATGGCCTTTGA
TTTTGTTCACCACGCTGGTTGCGTGGAGCGCGGGGCTGTTCGGGACGCAGGCGCTGATGGCGGTGTTCGG
CGTCGGGAAGAAGGCGCAGGTGCCGGCTTGGGTTTGCTCGGCCGTCTTGCTGGCGGCCGGCGGGATCGCG
GTGTTCTTCCATCTCGAGCACTGGGAGCGGATCTTCAACGGGTTCGGGCATTTGACGAGCGGGATCACGC
AGGAATTGATCGCGATCGTGGTCTTGGCCGTGGTGGCTATCGTCTACTTGGTGCTCATGCGCAAGTCCGA
CGACGGCGCCAGCGTGCCGAAGTGGCTGGCATGGGTCTCCGTCGCCTTGTCGGTCGTGCTCGTGGCCGTC
ATGGCGCACAGCTACACGATGGCCGCCCGCCCCGCCTGGGACTCGGCCCTCTGGATCCTCTACGTCCTCG
GCAACGCCTGCGTGTTGGGCCCCGCGACGTTCGCCCTCCTCTCCGCCTTGGCTGCAGGGGGACCCCGGGA
CCAGCCCGCCGAGCGCGCAGCCGACGCCGGGGCCCCCGCGGGTCTCGCGGCCCTCGCCGGCGCCGCCCTC
AACGCCCTCGCGGCCCTCGCCTTCGCCGCCTTCCTCCAGCTCTCCGCCGGCTCCTTCGCCGACGTCGGCC
TCTACTTCGACCCGACGCACCCCACGAAGGCCATGGCCGACGCCGCCGCGACGGTCGCCTCCCAGGCCCC
GCTGCTGTGGCTGGGCGCCGTGGCCGTGGGCGCGATCGTGCCCCTGGCCGCCGCCTTCCTAGGCAGGCGC
ACGGGGAACTGGAAGCTCTGGGTCCCGGTCGCGATAGCCGCCGCCCTGGTCGGCGCCGTCTGCATGCGCG
TCGTCTTCTACAACCTGGGGCTCAGCGTGTTCATGTTCTACTAGACTAGTCGACTCACACTGGCTCACCT
TCGGGTGGGCCTTTCTGCGTTTATATACTAGAGAGAGAATATAAAAAGCCAGATTATTAATCCGGCTTTT
TTATTATTTAATTCCTGTACCGCTGGTTGCCACGACGCCCTCGAAGTCTCCTTCGAGGGCGTTCTGTCGT
TTGCAAGAAGGGTCTGGAGAGGCAAATCGCGCTCGAAGGGGCTTCGAGGCCGGGGTAGGTCGGGAGGGTG
GAATCCGGATGTTTCACGTGAAACATCCGTTCTTTTACGGCCGGTGTTTCGCGTGAAACATTTTGCGGAA
AGGACTCCTTCCCTTCCCGTGCGCCACCCCAACGCCCCGCTCCTAGCGCTCGTACACCTGGTCGCAGTTG
AGCAGATCCTTCATGGAGTGCCAGATCTGGTGCGGGTTGCCCGGCGGGTTCTTGAGCGGCTTCATCGGAT
AGCGCTCCTGCGCGCCCGACAGCAGATCGACGGCGAACACTTCGTCGGACAGCTCGAGCGCGCCTTCCGG
GCAGATGTCGGTGCAGCAGCGGCACTTCACGCAATCGACCGGACGATGCGTCACGCCGATCGAGCCGTCC
TCACCCGCGTACTTCGCGATGGCCCCGGTGGGGCAGAACGTGGCGCACATCTGGCACGACGAGCACTTCT
CGGGATCGATGATCACATGGCCCCACAAGCGCGTGTCCATGAGCACATCCTGCGGCTGCCCCAACGAATC
GAGCGCGGCCAGCAAACGTTCGCGGCGGTCGGGAATGAAGTGAGGCAGCGTGCCGTCCTTGCCCACCTTC
ACGAACCTCGGCTCCCGCCGCTCCTCCACACCCAATGCGTCCTTGACGGCGTAGTCAGCCGTCACCGCCG
CAACGTTCTTAGCCTCGTCCTTCATGCTGGAGAAGAAGCTCCGACGGCTCGCGTCGTAGCCCTCGTCGCC
CGCCCGGCGCACGGATGAGGGAAGCTTTTCCGCCAGGTCGATGCGCATATCGTTGTTCCAGGTTGCAAGC
AGCGCGCTTGCCGTGTCGCACACAACCCGCGCCATCTCGAAACCCGAGACATGCTCGCATTGCGCGCAGC
GCGCCTGCACGAGGCTCACGCGGCGCACGCCCAACGCCGCCAGCGTGACCAGCAGGCTCTCCTCCACGCG
CCCCAGGCACGTGACGCCCACCACCTTCTCGGGGTCGTACAACCCGTCGGCCGCGGCAAGCAGCTGATCG
CAGGCGATAACCACCTGTCCGTCGGCCACGTCAGCCGCCGCGCGGCATGCTTGCAGAAGCTCGGCATCGT
TCGGACGATGCGCTTCAAGCGCGCAGGTGGGACACACGGTGGCGCAGGTTCCGCACCCGATGCACCGCTC
GGGTTCGATGACCAGCTCGTTGTCGTCATAGGAGATGCAACCGCTCGTGCACACGTCGGCGCACTTCATG
CACGTTGCGTTGCGATTGCGCACAATAGCGCAACGACCCTGATGAACCGTAATGTCGGCGCTCTGAAGTT
GTTCGAGCAGACCGAGGAAATTCGTCACGTGAGCCATGACTTCACCCTTTCTCGTCTACCCCCTTGCACC
GCACAGTATAACCACTTTCGCCGTCTCACGCGAGAAAAAACGCGCTTGACACCTTCGACAGGCCTCCCTA
TCATGTGGCCTTGGGGAGTCCGCCGGCACGCTGATCGCGTGCGAAGCGGACATTGTTTGCAAAAGTGGGA
ACCTCAGGGGTGAGGTTTCGCGGTGCTGTGCGCCGTAAGTGCAAACAATGTCTGACGAGGGGCGGAACAT
GACTCACGATTCCACGAACCAGCATCTTTCTCTTGAGCCCGACTACGACGGGTTCGATCCACTTGAAGAT
TTCGAAGACGATGCGACCGAGGTCGAAGGCCGTGCCGACGAGTTCGTCGCCACGGTGAGCGCCGCCGAAG
ACGCGCTCGCTCACGACGCGATGGCACCCGCCACGCCCGCCATCTGCGAAAAGCCCGCTGAAGAGCGCAT
CGCCGACTTGTTGGAGGCCATGGCGCCGCGCCGCACGGTGCTGCTGGGCATCCTGGCCGCCTGCGCCGAG
CCGCAGCCGGCATCCGCCGTGAACGCTCGCGTCGACGAGCTGCAGGAGAACAACTTCTCGGTGTACAGCG
CGGCCAACCTGTGCTCCTTGCTGGAGAAGGCGGGCGCCATCGAGCGCGTCACGGCCGAGGGCGAACCCGC
GGAGGACATCGAAATCGAGCCACAGACCGTCGTCGTCGACGGCGTCGAATACCTGGAAGCCCGCGAACCC
GTCGAGATCTACTGGCACATCACCGAGCCGGGCCGCGCGGCGCTTGAGGCCGACAAACCGCTCGAGCGCC
TGCGCGCCCTCCTGGACGAAGATGCCGCCTACGCGCCCATCTACCAGCGCATCCTCCGCTTGTGCACAGC
AGACGGCGGCGCCACGACACCCGCCATCAACAACGCGGTCGACCACAACCCGCTGGTGCAGAAGCCGCGC
TTCTACGCGCCCCACTTCGTCGACCGCCTGGAGAAATGCGACGCGCTGGCCTGGAAGAAGGCGTGGTGCA
TCACCGACATCGGACGCGCCGGCCTCGATATGCTGGCAGACGTCGTAGACGAGAACGCGCCCGCCACCCA
GCCCGAAACCCCCGCAACCCCTGATCCCGCCGCATCCAAGGAGGACTAACCATGACCGAAGCAACCGCGC
CCGCAACCGAGACCCTCGCCGACGAAGCGACCATGCAGGAGCTCGTCAAACTGAACGAGCAGCGCGCCGC
CACGTACGGCCTGCTGTCGCGCCTGTACCGCGTGGAGGTGGACCAGCCCCTTCTCGACGAGCTGCGCAGC
ATGCGCTTCCCCGCCAAGACGGGCAACGAGAACGTGGACGAGGGCTACCGCCTGCTGGCCACGTACCTGA
GCAACACCTGGGACAACAGCGTCACCGACCTCGCCATCGACTACGTGCGCGTGTTCATCGGACACGGCAT
CGACGCGTTCTCGGCCGCCTACCCGTTCGAATCGGTGTACACCTCCGAGAAGCGCCTGCTCATGCAGGAA
GCACGCGACGAGGTGCTGGCCATCTACCGCAGCGCAGGCCTCGACAAGCAGGACACATGGAAAGAGGGCG
AGGATCATATCGCGCTCGAGCTGGAATTCGAGCAGATCATGGCCACGCGCACGGTCGAAGCGCTGCGCAA
AGGCGACGAAGACGAGGCCGTCGCGCTGCTGACCACGCAGAAGAACTTTCTCGAAGACCATCTGGCGGCA
TGGGCTCCCATGATGACCTCCGACATGAAGCGATTCGCGCAAACCGACTTCTACCGGGGCTTGGCGTACT
TGACGGACGGGTTCCTCCAAACCGACCAAACGTTCCTCGACGACGTGCTGGCCGAAGACTAACTGCACAG
GATCGAAAGAAGGAGCGATGGACAACAAGCAGGAGAAAACCTACGCCGGCATGACGCGACGCACGCTGTG
CCTGGGCGCAGGCGGCGCTGCGGTCATGCTAGGTCTAGGCGGATTGAAGTACGCGGGATCGCAACCGCTC
GTGCGCCCGCCGGGAGGCCAGGACGAGGAACGGCTCATCTCGGCCTGCATCCGCTGCGAGAAGTGCTACG
AGATCTGCCCGCGCGACGTCATCGCGCCCGCCCACCTCGAGGACGGTGTGCTGAACATGCGCACCCCCAC
GTTCGACTTCTCGGCCAACTGGTGCGACTGGTGCGCCGAAGAGCACGACGGCACCCCGTTGTGCGTGAGC
GCCTGCCCCACCGAAGCGCTCAAGCTGCCCGACGACGCCACGGCCGAGAACACCATCATCGGCAAAGCCG
TTATCAACACGGACTGGTGCTTGGCGTACAAGCTGATCGGATGCCGGTTTTGCTACGACGCCTGTCCCTA
CGAGGCCATGGAGCTCGACGAGAACAACCGCCCCGTCGTGATCGAGGACAAGTGCAACGGCTGCGGCGCG
TGCGAGAGCGTGTGCGTCTCGCTGCAGAACGGCTCCATCTCCGAAGGAGCCACCGCGCGCGCCATCGTCG
TCCACCCGCTTGACGAAGTTGAAGGATAAGGTGCCCTCATGAAGAAGAACTCCAAGAAGCTGCGCACCCT
CGTCGCACTGGCCATCGTGGCCGTCGTCGCCGTCGGCTTCGTCACGAACGTCGGGATCGGCACCATGTCG
GCACCGGGCATCTGGGACATCTCCATCCTATGCCCGCTGGGCGCCTTGGGAACGATGCTCGCCTCCAAGA
TGATGGTGCCGCGCGCCGTAATCTCGCTGATCGTGATGGTGCTGCTCATCGTTCTGTTCGCCCGCGCGTT
CTGCGGATGGATTTGCCCCGTGCCGCTCGTGCAGAAGTTGCGCGGCTTGTTCGCGAAGAAGCAACCCGTC
GAACGCGGCGACGATGCCGATCCTGCCGCGGCGCCGCTCACGAAAGTCGAGATCGACGCGCTGGGCGTTT
CATGCTCGAAGGGGTCGAAGAATGGCAGCGGATGCGCGTCCTGCGCCTCCAAGCGCGGAGCCGCGCTCGA
TGCTCGCCACTTCGTGCTGGGCGGCGCGCTGGCGTCCACCTTCATCTTTGGATTCCCGGTGTTCTGCCTC
GTCTGCCCCATCGGACTCACGTTCGCCACCATCCTGCTGGTCATCAACCTGTTCTCACACGGCGATGTCA
CCTGGTCGCTCATCGTGGTGCCCGCGCTGCTTATCGCCGAGGTGCTGCTGTTCAAGAAGTGGTGCCATAA
GCTGTGCCCGCTTTCGGCGTTCATGAGCCTGATCGCGAAGGCGAACAAGACCTTCGTGCCCACGATCGAC
GATGCGAAGTGCCTGGAAACGGCGAAGGGCGGCGCGTGCGGGGCCTGCGGCCGCGTCTGCGAGGAGGGCA
TCGACCCGCGCCACCCGCAGCTTTCGCAGGCGGCATGGAGCGAGTGCACCAAGTGCCGCGCCTGCGTGGA
CGCATGCCCTGCGAACGCGATCACCATGCCGCTGCTGCCGCGGCGAACGCCGTCTACCGCAGAACCTGTC
GCCGTGCCAACGAACGCCGAGAAGATCGACGCGGAGAATGCGCGCCCCGTTCCGTAAAGCCCCTCCTGCG
CGACCCGGCTCGCAGCTGCAGCGGTCTGGTCGCGCATCCGGAATCGGGCCGAGCCCGACCCCGGGCAAAA
GGCGGCTTGGCAAGGGCTTTGGGGGACGAGCCGCCTTTTGCCCGGGAGCGACATCCCCGCTCCCCCTCCC
TGCGAAAAGAGGGATGCCGCTTCCGGCCTTCATCTGACAACCACGACGTGGGAGGACGAAAACCCATGGC
ATACGAAACGACAAGCGAATCGACCGAGGCCCTGCTCGTCACCGGAGGCGTCGGCACCGGCAAAACGCAA
CGTCTCGTCGAGCGCGCTGCCGCGCTGCTGGCCGAAAACGCCGCCGCGGGCAACGTGCTCGTGCTGTGCG
CGACGCCCCAGGCCGCACGCCTGTTCTCGGAGCGGTTGACAGCCCGCGTCGGTGCCAAGCGCGCTGCCGG
CGCAACCGTCGCCACCGCACGCGCCTTAGCGCTCGACGTGCTGGCCGACGACGGCGCGCGCCGCTGGTCG
GGGCGCGAGCCGCGACTACTGACCGCCTTCGAAGAGACGTTCCTCATGGAGGACATGAAGGTGAGCGGGC
TGCGGCCGAAGCGGCTGCGCGAGATGCTCAAGTTCTTCTACCGCTCGTGGACCGAGCTGGCGGACGACGA
TCCCGATTGGCTGCTACCGGGCGAGGAGGCCGATGTCCATACGCTGTTGAAAGAGAACCTGGTCTTCATG
CGCGCCGTCATAGAACCCGAAGCGGCGAACCTTGCTGCACGCTACCTCCGAGAACACGACGAAGCGCGGG
CGGCGCATTCCTACGCGCACGTGCTGATGGACGACTACGCCTGCGCAAGCCGTGCCTCGCAGACGCTGGC
GAATCTCGTCGCAACCTGCTCGATCACCGTGGCGGGCGACGCGGAAACCTGCATCGAGACATACGATTCG
TACCCCTATGCCGCCGGAATCGACGAATTCCTCGCAACGCATCCCGATGCTGCTTGCGAGCACCTGGATG
CCGACGCGCCCGATGCCGTCGAACGGGTCGCTCTGGCAAGCGACACGCCCGAAGCCGAGTTCGAACAGGT
GGCGCGCACGGTGGCCGAAGCCGTCGCCGCAGGAACGCCCGCACGGCAGATCGTCGTGGCCGTACCGAAC
AGCGTGTGGTCGCGCAACATCGCAACCGCTTTGCACGCACGAGGCGTGCCAACCGAAGCGCTCGCCATCT
CGCAGCCCCTGCGCGGCGACGTGCGGGACAACGCCCGCTGCACGCCTGCGCGCATCGCCACGGCCCTCAA
CCTCGTGGCGAACCCAGACGACACCGCGGCTTGGCGGTGCTGGTGTGGATTCGGCGACTACCTGGTGAAC
AGCGCGGCTTTCGCCAGCCTGCGGACTTGCGCGAAGGAGCGCAGTATCGGCCTCGTGGACGCTTTGGAGA
TGCTAAGCGAAAACGACTGCGAGCACGTAGTGGGCGCGCAACGCGTGGCGACCGCCTACAAGGACGGTCG
CGCGCTCATCGAGCAGGTACGAGGATTGCGGGGCACGGCACTGCTGGACGAGCTGACGCGCATCGTCACC
GACGGAGCGGAATCCCAAGCGCCCGCCGTTCTGCGCGAGCTCTGCCTCGAGCACGGCAACGCAGCCGATG
AAAACCCGGAAAGCCTTTACGATGCCGATGCTGCGGCGATGGCGCGGCGCATGGCCGAGCGCCTGCTCGC
GCCCACGCTGGAGGTTGCCGACGCGGTAGCCGTCGTCCCCTACGACTTCGCCTGCGGCTTCTCGCCCGAC
CTGCTGATCGTCGCCGGCTTCGTGAACGGTTTCATCCCCTCCCGCGACTATTTCGACGCCACGGTGACCC
CGCCCGAGCGCCAGGAGAAGATGCGCGCCGTCGACGAACGACGCGTGCGCGCGCTCACAGGAAAGGCCGG
CCGCGCGGTGGCGCTGTCGTACTTCACGTCCACCGACCTCGAAAGCGCCGGCAAGCTGAAGCTCAAGATC
AGTCGCATCCGCCTCAAGAACGGTATCCGCACCTGCACTATAGAGCCCAGCCTATTCCTGGAGCAAATCG
CAGCGCAGGAGTAGTAAAAAAAGGATCAATTTTGAACTCTCTCCCAAAGTTGATCCCTTAACGATCCCTG
CAGGAGAAGGCCATCCTGACGGATGGCCTTTTTGAAGCTTTCTAGAATCGGGGGCCCCCGGGGGGATTCT
AGAACAATGGAAGTCCTCGTCTCGCCCTCGAATTAGCCCGCTTAATGAGCGGGCTTTTTTTGAATTAATT
CTCGCGAGCTGGCACGACAGGTTTCCCGACTGGAAAGCGGGCAGTGAGCGCAACGCAATTAATGTAAGTT
AGCGCGAATTGCAAGCTGGCCGACGCGCTGGGCTACGTCTTGCTGGCGTTCGGGAGCAGAAGAGCATACA
TCTGGAAGCAAAGCCAGGAAAGCGGCCTATGGAGCTGTGCGGCAGCGCTCAGTAGGCAATTTTTCAAAAT
ATTGTTAAGCCTTTTCTGAGCATGGTATTTTTCATGGTATTACCAATTAGCAGGAAAATAAGCCATTGAA
TATAAAAGATAAAAATGTCTTGTTTACAATAGAGTGGGGGGGGTCAGCCTGCCGCCTTGGGCCGGGTGAT
GTCGTACTTGCCCGCCGCGAACTCGGTTACCGTCCAGCCCAGCGCGACCAGCTCCGGCAACGCCTCGCGC
ACCCGCTGGCGGCGCTTGCGCATGGTCGAACCACTGGCCTCTGACGGCCAGACATAGCCGCACAAGGTAT
CTATGGAAGCCTTGCCGGTTTTGCCGGGGTCGATCCAGCCACACAGCCGCTGGTGCAGCAGGCGGGCGGT
TTCGCTGTCCAGCGCCCGCACCTCGTCCATGCTGATGCGCACATGCTGGCCGCCACCCATGACGGCCTGC
GCGATCAAGGGGTTCAGGGCCACGTACAGGCGCCCGTCCGCCTCGTCGCTGGCGTACTCCGACAGCAGCC
GAAACCCCTGCCGCTTGCGGCCATTCTGGGCGATGATGGATACCTTCCAAAGGCGCTCGATGCAGTCCTG
TATGTGCTTGAGCGCCCCACCACTATCGACCTCTGCCCCGATTTCCTTTGCCAGCGCCCGATAGCTACCT
TTGACCACCATGGCATCAGCGGTGACGGCCTCCCACTTGGGTTCCAGGAACAGCCGGAGCTGCCGTCCGC
CTTCGGTCTTGGGTTCCGGGCCAAGCACTAGGCCATTAGGCCCAGCCATGGCCACCAGCCCTTGCAGGAT
GCGCAGATCATCAGCGCCCAGCGGCTCCGGGCCGCTGAACTCGATCCGCTTGCCGTCGCCGTAGTCATAC
GTCACGTCCAGCTTGCTGCGCTTGCGCTCGCCCCGCTTGAGGGCACGGAACAGGCCGGGGGCCAGACAGT
GCGCCGGGTCGTGTCGGACGTGGCTGAGGCTGTGCTTGTTCTTAGGCTTCACCACGGGGCACCCCCTTGC
TCTTGCGCTGCCTCTCCAGCACGGCGGGCTTGAGCACCCCGCCGTCATGCCGCCTGAACCACCGATCAGC
GAACGGTGCGCCATAGTTGGCCTTGCTCACACCGAAGCGGACGAAGAACCGGCGCTGGTCGTCGTCCACA
CCCCATTCCTCGGCCTCGGCGCTGGTCATGCTCGACAGGTAGGACTGCCAGCGGATGTTATCGACCAGTA
CCGAGCTGCCCCGGCTGGCCTGCTGCTGGTCGCCTGCGCCCATCATGGCCGCGCCCTTGCTGGCATGGTG
CAGGAACACGATAGAGCACCCGGTATCGGCGGCGATGGCCTCCATGCGACCGATGACCTGGGCCATGGGG
CCGCTGGCGTTTTCTTCCTCGATGTGGAACCGGCGCAGCGTGTCCAGCACCATCAGGCGGCGGCCCTCGG
CGGCGCGCTTGAGGCCGTCGAACCACTCCGGGGCCATGATGTTGGGCAGGCTGCCGATCAGCGGCTGGAT
CAGCAGGCCGTCAGCCACGGCTTGCCGTTCCTCGGCGCTGAGGTGCGCCCCAAGGGCGTGCAGGCGGTGA
TGAATGGCGGTGGGCGGGTCTTCGGCGGGCAGGTAGATCACCGGGCCGGTGGGCAGTTCGCCCACCTCCA
GCAGATCCGGCCCGCCTGCAATCTGTGCGGCCAGTTGCAGGGCCAGCATGGATTTACCGGCACCACCGGG
CGACACCAGCGCCCCGACCGTACCGGCCACCATGTTGGGCAAAACGTAGTCCAGCGGTGGCGGCGCTGCT
GCGAACGCCTCCAGAATATTGATAGGCTTATGGGTAGCCATTGATTGCCTCCTTTGCAGGCAGTTGGTGG
TTAGGCGCTGGCGGGGTCACTACCCCCGCCCTGCGCCGCTCTGAGTTCTTCCAGGCACTCGCGCAGCGCC
TCGTATTCGTCGTCGGTCAGCCAGAACTTGCGCTGACGCATCCCTTTGGCCTTCATGCGCTCGGCATATC
GCGCTTGGCGTACAGCGTCAGGGCTGGCCAGCAGGTCGCCGGTCTGCTTGTCCTTTTGGTCTTTCATATC
AGTCACCGAGAAACTTGCCGGGGCCGAAAGGCTTGTCTTCGCGGAACAAGGACAAGGTGCAGCCGTCAAG
GTTAAGGCTGGCCATATCAGCGACTGAAAAGCGGCCAGCCTCGGCCTTGTTTGACGTATAACCAAAGCCA
CCGGGCAACCAATAGCCCTTGTCACTTTTGATCAGGTAGACCGACCCTGAAGCGCTTTTTTCGTATTCCA
TAAAACCCCCTTCTGTGCGTGAGTACTCATAGTATAACAGGCGTGAGTACCAACGCAAGCACTACATGCT
GAAATCTGGCCCGCCCCTGTCCATGCCTCGCTGGCGGGGTGCCGGTGCCCGTGCCAGCTCGGCCCGCGCA
AGCTGGACGCTGGGCAGACCCATGACCTTGCTGACGGTGCGCTCGATGTAATCCGCTTCGTGGCCGGGCT
TGCGCTCTGCCAGCGCTGGGCTGGCCTCGGCCATGGCCTTGCCGATTTCCTCGGCACTGCGGCCCCGGCT
GGCCAGCTTCTGCGCGGCGATAAAGTCGCACTTGCTGAGGTCATCACCGAAGCGCTTGACCAGCCCGGCC
ATCTCGCTGCGGTACTCGTCCAGCGCCGTGCGCCGGTGGCGGCTAAGCTGCCGCTCGGACAGTTCGAGGC
TGGCCAGCCTGCGGGCCTTCTCCTGCTGCCGCTGGGCCTGCTCGATCTGCTGGCCAGCCTGCTGCACCAG
CGCCGGGCCAGCGGTGGCGGTCTTGCCCTTGGATTCACGCAGCAGCACCCACGGCTGATAACCGGCGCGG
GTGGTGTGCTTGTCCTTGCGGTTGGTGAAGCCCGCCAAGCGGCCATAGTGGCGGCTGTCGGCGCTGGCCG
GGTCGGCGTCGTACTCGCTGGCCAGCGTCCGGGCAATCTGCCCCCGAAGTTCACCGCCTGCGGCGTCGGC
CACCTTGACCCATGCCTGATAGTTCTTCGGGCTGGTTTCCACTACCAGGGCAGGCTCCCGGCCCTCGGCT
TTCATGTCATCCAGGTCAAACTCGCTGAGGTCGTCCACCAGCACCAGACCATGCCGCTCCTGCTCGGCGG
GCCTGATATACACGTCATTGCCCTGGGCATTCATCCGCTTGAGCCATGGCGTGTTCTGGAGCACTTCGGC
GGCTGACCATTCCCGGTTCATCATCTGGCCGGTGGTGGCGTCCCTGACGCCGATATCGAAGCGCTCACAG
CCCATGGCCTTGAGCTGTCGGCCTATGGCCTGCAAAGTCCTGTCGTTCTTCATCGGGCCACCAAGCGCAG
CCAGATCGAGCCGTCCTCGGTTGTCAGTGGCGTCAGGTCGAGCAAGAGCAACGATGCGATCAGCAGCACC
ACCGTAGGCATCATGGAAGCCAGCATCACGGTTAGCCATAGCTTCCAGTGCCACCCCCGCGACGCGCTCC
GGGCGCTCTGCGCGGCGCTGCTCACCTCGGCGGCTACCTCCCGCAACTCTTTGGCCAGCTCCACCCATGC
CGCCCCTGTCTGGCGCTGGGCTTTCAGCCACTCCGCCGCCTGCGCCTCGCTGGCCTGCTGGGTCTGGCTC
ATGACCTGCCGGGCTTCGTCGGCCAGTGTCGCCATGCTCTGGGCCAGCGGTTCGATCTGCTCCGCTAACT
CGTTGATGCCTCTGGATTTCTTCACTCTGTCGATTGCGTTCATGGTCTATTGCCTCCCGGTATTCCTGTA
AGTCGATGATCTGGGCGTTGGCGGTGTCGATGTTCAGGGCCACGTCTGCCCGGTCGGTGCGGATGCCCCG
GCCTTCCATCTCCACCACGTTCGGCCCCAGGTGAACACCGGGCAGGCGCTCGATGCCCTGCGCCTCAAGT
GTTCTGTGGTCAATGCGGGCGTCGTGGCCTGCCCGCTCTAATGCCCGGTTGGCATGGTCGGCCCATGCCT
CGCGGGTCTGCTCAAGCCATGCCTTGGGCTTGAGCGCTTCGGTCTTCTGTGCCCCGCCCTTCTCCGGGGT
CTTGCCGTTGTACCGCTTGAACCACTGAGCGGCGGGCCGCTCGATGCCGTCATTGATCCGCTCGGAGATC
ATCAGGTGGCAGTGCGGGTTCTCGCCGCCACCGGCATGGATGGCCAGCGTATACGGCAGGCGCTCGGCAC
CGGTCAGGTGCTGGGCGAACTCGGACGCCAGCGCCTTCTGCTGGTCGAGGGTCAGCTCGACCGGCAGGGC
AAATTCGACCTCCTTGAACAGCCGCCCATTGGCGCGTTCATACAGGTCGGCAGCATCCCAGTAGTCGGCG
GGCCGCTCGACGAACTCCGGCATGTGCCCGGATTCGGCGTGCAAGACTTCATCCATGTCGCGGGCATACT
TGCCTTCGCGCTGGATGAAGTCGGCCTTGGCCCTGGCCGATTGGCCGCCCGACCTGCTGCCGGTTTTCGC
CGTAAGGTGATAAATCGCCATGCTGCCTCGCTGTTGCTTTTGCTTTTCGGCTCCATGCAATGGCCCTCGG
AGAGCGCACCGCCCGAAGGGTGGCCGTTAGGCCAGTTTCTCGAAGAGAAACCGGTAAGTGCGCCCTCCCC
TACAAAGTAGGGTCGGGATTGCCGCCGCTGTGCCTCCATGATAGCCTACGAGACAGCACATTAACAATGG
GGTGTCAAGATGGTTAAGGGGAGCAACAAGGCGGCGGATCGGCTGGCCAAGCTCGAAGAACAACGAGCGC
GAATCAATGCCGAAATTCAGCGGGTGCGGGCAAGGGAACAGCAGCAAGAGCGCAAGAACGAAACAAGGCG
CAAGGTGCTGGTGGGGGCCATGATTTTGGCCAAGGTGAACAGCAGCGAGTGGCCGGAGGATCGGCTCATG
GCGGCAATGGATGCGTACCTTGAACGCGACCACGACCGCGCCTTGTTCGGTCTGCCGCCACGCCAGAAGG
ATGAGCCGGGCTGAATGATCGACCGAGACAGGCCCTGCGGGGCTGCACACGCGCCCCCACCCTTCGGGTA
GGGGGAAAGGCCGCTAAAGCGGCTAAAAGCGCTCCAGCGTATTTCTGCGGGGTTTGGTGTGGGGTTTAGC
GGGCTTTGCCCGCCTTTCCCCCTGCCGCGCAGCGGTGGGGCGGTGTGTAGCCTAGCGCAGCGAATAGACC
AGCTATCCGGCCTCTGGCCGGGCATATTGGGCAAGGGCAGCAGCGCCCCACAAGGGCGCTGATAACCGCG
CCTAGTGGATTATTCTTAGATAATCATGGATGGATTTTTCCAACACCCCGCCAGCCCCCGCCCCTGCTGG
GTTTGCAGGTTTGGGGGCGTGACAGTTATTGCAGGGGTTCGTGACAGTTATTGCAGGGGGGCGTGACAGT
TATTGCAGGGGTTCGTGACAGTTAGTACGGGAGTGACGGGCACTGGCTGGCAATGTCTAGCAACGGCAGG
CATTTCGGCTGAGGGTAAAAGAACTTTCCGCTAAGCGATAGACTGTATGTAAACACAGTATTGCAAGGAC
GCGGAACATGCCTCATGTGGCGGCCCTCGCGAGAATTAATTCAGATAAAAAAAATCCTTAGCTTTCGCTA
AGGATGATTTCTAGCGATGACCCTGCTGATTGGTTCGCTGACCGTAGACTGGTTGGCTTGGTTTCATCAG
CCATCCGCTTGCCCTCATCTGTTACGCCGGCGGTAGCCGGCCAGCCTCGCAGAGCAGGATTCCCGTTGAG
CACCGCCAGGTGCGAATAAGGGACAGTGAAGAAGGAACACCCGCTCGCGGGTGGGCCTACTTCACCTATC
CTGCCCGGCTGACGCCGTTGGATACACCAAGGAAAGTCTACACGAACCCTTTGGCAAAATCCTGTATATC
GTGCGACATCGCGCGCGCGCGCGCGGATGCTAGCGGCGCGCCAAAAAAAAGCCCGCTCATTA
Features (pLannotate 1.2.2; 19 found; start..end, strand, type, name):
     19..813     -  CDS            KanR: aminoglycoside phosphotransferase; aphA-3; confers resistance to kanamycin
    820..876     -  CDS            GmR (fragment): gentamycin acetyltransferase; aacC1; confers resistance to gentamycin
   1052..1075    -  promoter       Pc promoter (fragment): intI1 (promoter lies within the coding sequence); class 1 integron promoter
   1055..1198    -  CDS            YPR2_ECOLX (fragment): Protein predicted: Swiss-Prot protein existence level 4. From Escherichia coli.
   1475..1494    +  misc_feature   BioBrick prefix: BioBrick prefix for parts that start with "ATG"
   2235..2402    -  CDS            YIBL_AZOVI (fragment): Protein inferred from homology: Swiss-Prot protein existence level 3. From Azotobacter vinelandii.
   7202..7229    +  terminator     T7Te terminator: phage T7 early transcription terminator
  14355..14382   +  terminator     rrnB T2 terminator: transcription terminator T2 from the E. coli rrnB gene
  14497..14537   +  CDS            lacI (fragment): lac repressor; lacI; The lac repressor binds to the lac operator to inhibit transcription in E. coli. This inhibition can be relieved by adding lactose or isopropyl-β-D-thiogalactopyranoside (IPTG).
  14814..15665   -  CDS            RSF1010 RepC (fragment): replication protein C of the broad-host-range plasmid RSF1010 (Scholz et al., 1989); repC
  15652..16491   -  CDS            RSF1010 RepA: replication protein A of the broad-host-range plasmid RSF1010 (Scholz et al., 1989); repA
  16483..16557   -  ncRNA          Plasmid R1162: Accession: RF00043 - R1162-like plasmid antisense RNA
  17005..19131   -  CDS            mobA: MOBA2_ECOLX - Also known as repB. Experimental evidence at protein level: Swiss-Prot protein existence level 1. Part of the relaxosome complex that is responsible for plasmid transfer during conjugation. Locally unwinds DNA and catalyzes the cleavage of one of the DNA strands at oriT. The cleaved strand is then transferred through the dedicated type IV secretion apparatus. MobA remains covalently linked at the 5' end of the strand, and once in the recipient cell, it probably catalyzes the rejoining of the two ends of the strand, re-forming the circular plasmid DNA. The primase activity of MobA
  19212..19299   -  oriT           RSF1010 oriT: origin of transfer of the broad-host-range plasmid RSF1010 (Scholz et al., 1989)
  19330..19611   +  CDS            mobC: MOBC_ECOLX - Protein predicted: Swiss-Prot protein existence level 4. This protein is essential to promote the specific transfer of the plasmid in the presence of conjugative plasmids. From Escherichia coli.
  19641..20035   +  rep_origin     RSF1010 oriV: replication origin of the broad-host-range plasmid RSF1010; requires the RSF1010 RepA/B/C proteins for replication (Scholz et al., 1989)
  20200..20241   -  terminator     bacterial terminator: putative bacterial transcription terminator
  20279..20304   -  CDS            traJ (fragment): oriT-recognizing protein; traJ
  20337..20446   -  oriT           oriT: incP origin of transfer
