[The description below was written by a language model from this plasmid's Addgene catalogue record and pLannotate feature annotations shown in this document.]
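Description:
pXD80ENSF4-Elen0511-(–)-Eldh1-Accs(ElA2) is a large (about 20.6 kb) low-copy bacterial expression plasmid built on the pXD68Kan2 backbone and designed to express the Eggerthella lenta A2 enzyme (–)-Eldh1, (–)-dihydroxyenterolactone dehydroxylase 1 (Elen_0511), in the gut Actinobacterium Gordonibacter urolithinfaciens DSM 27213. It is maintained in E. coli DH5alpha under kanamycin selection, provided by an aphA-3 aminoglycoside phosphotransferase gene. Short remnants of a gentamicin resistance gene and a class 1 integron Pc promoter sit next to this marker and appear to be leftovers of earlier backbone versions.

Replication and mobilisation functions derive from the broad-host-range plasmid RSF1010: the oriV origin, the RepA and RepC replication proteins, MobA (which also carries the RepB primase function), the R1162-like antisense regulatory RNA, MobC and the RSF1010 oriT. A second, IncP-type oriT with a traJ fragment is also present. Together these elements allow replication in diverse hosts and transfer by conjugation from a suitable donor, which fits delivery into a non-model gut bacterium, although the record does not describe the delivery route.

The automated annotation does not identify features across most of the roughly 13 kb payload region. It marks only a BioBrick prefix, T7Te and rrnB T2 terminators that probably bound separate transcription units, and a small lacI fragment. The promoter driving expression is therefore not stated. The "Accs" in the name may indicate that accessory genes accompany the dehydroxylase, but the record does not confirm this. The plasmid supports heterologous expression studies of gut bacterial enzymes that metabolise dietary polyphenols in an enantiomer-specific manner.
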