Addgene plasmid #225299: pXD80ENSF4-Elen0511-(–)-Eldh1-Accs(ElA2)
Purpose: Expresses Eggerthella lenta A2 (–)-Eldh1 in Gordonibacter urolithinfaciens DSM 27213
Depositing lab: Emily Balskus. Depositing organization: Harvard University. Publication: Enantiocomplementary Gut Bacterial Enzymes Metabolize Dietary Polyphenols. Dong X, Bae M, Le C, Aguilar Ramos MA, Balskus EP. J Am Chem Soc. 2025 Mar 5;147(9):7231-7244. doi: 10.1021/jacs.4c09892. Epub 2025 Feb 24. PubMed 39993729.
Backbone
  Vector backbone: pXD68Kan2
  Vector type: Bacterial Expression
Growth in bacteria
  Bacterial resistance: Kanamycin, 50 μg/mL
  Growth temperature: 37°C
  Growth strain: DH5alpha
  Copy number: Low Copy
Gene/Insert
  Gene/Insert name: (–)-Eldh1 (alt names: (–)-dihydroxyenterolactone dehydroxylase 1; Elen_0511)
  Species: Eggerthella lenta
Terms and licenses: Academic/Nonprofit Terms; Industry Terms: Not Available to Industry
How to cite: pXD80ENSF4-Elen0511-(–)-Eldh1-Accs(ElA2) was a gift from Emily Balskus (Addgene plasmid # 225299 ; http://n2t.net/addgene:225299 ; RRID:Addgene_225299)
